>Addgene plasmid #84995 | pFLAG-CMV2-Hsp27-S15A/S82A | addgene full sequence | sequence record 167719 | Addgene Assembled Sequence
CCATTCGCCATTCAGGCTGCGCAACTGTTGGGAAGGGCGATCGGTGCGGGCCTCTTCGCTATTACGCCAG
CTGGCGAAAGGGGGATGTGCTGCAAGGCGATTAAGTTGGGTAACGCCAGGGTTTTCCCAGTCACGACGTT
GTAAAACGACGGCCAGTGCCAAGCTGATCTATACATTGAATCAATATTGGCAATTAGCCATATTAGTCAT
TGGTTATATAGCATAAATCAATATTGGCTATTGGCCATTGCATACGTTGTATCTATATCATAATATGTAC
ATTTATATTGGCTCATGTCCAATATGACCGCCATGTTGACATTGATTATTGACTAGTTATTAATAGTAAT
CAATTACGGGGTCATTAGTTCATAGCCCATATATGGAGTTCCGCGTTACATAACTTACGGTAAATGGCCC
GCCTGGCTGACCGCCCAACGACCCCCGCCCATTGACGTCAATAATGACGTATGTTCCCATAGTAACGCCA
ATAGGGACTTTCCATTGACGTCAATGGGTGGAGTATTTACGGTAAACTGCCCACTTGGCAGTACATCAAG
TGTATCATATGCCAAGTCCGCCCCCTATTGACGTCAATGACGGTAAATGGCCCGCCTGGCATTATGCCCA
GTACATGACCTTACGGGACTTTCCTACTTGGCAGTACATCTACGTATTAGTCATCGCTATTACCATGGTG
ATGCGGTTTTGGCAGTACACCAATGGGCGTGGATAGCGGTTTGACTCACGGGGATTTCCAAGTCTCCACC
CCATTGACGTCAATGGGAGTTTGTTTTGGCACCAAAATCAACGGGACTTTCCAAAATGTCGTAATAACCC
CGCCCCGTTGACGCAAATGGGCGGTAGGCGTGTACGGTGGGAGGTCTATATAAGCAGAGCTCGTTTAGTG
AACCGTCAGAATTGATCTACCATGGACTACAAAGACGATGACGACAAGCTTGCGGCCGCGAATTCATCGA
TAGATCTGATATCGGTACCAGTCGACTCTAGAGGATCCAGCATGACCGAGCGCCGCGTCCCCTTCTCGCT
CCTGCGGGGCCCCGCTTGGGACCCCTTCCGCGACTGGTACCCGCATAGCCGCCTCTTCGACCAGGCCTTC
GGGCTGCCCCGGCTGCCGGAGGAGTGGTCGCAGTGGTTAGGCGGCAGCAGCTGGCCAGGCTACGTGCGCC
CCCTGCCCCCCGCCGCCATCGAGAGCCCCGCAGTGGCCGCGCCCGCCTACAGCCGCGCGCTCAGCCGGCA
ACTCGCCAGC
[264 nt withheld, positions 1271-1534]
CTAGCCACGCAGTCCAACGAGATCACCATCCCAGTCACCTTCGAGTCGCGGGCCCAGCTTGGGGGCCCAG
AAGCTGCAAAATCCGATGAGACTGCCGCCAAGTAAAGCCTTAGCCCGGATCCCGGGTGGCATCCCTGTGA
CCCCTCCCCAGTGCCTCTCCTGGCCCTGGAAGTTGCCACTCCAGTGCCCACCAGCCTTGTCCTAATAAAA
TTAAGTTGCATCATTTTGTCTGACTAGGTGTCCTTCTATAATATTATGGGGTGGAGGGGGGTGGTATGGA
GCAAGGGGCAAGTTGGGAAGACAACCTGTAGGGCCTGCGGGGTCTATTGGGAACCAAGCTGGAGTGCAGT
GGCACAATCTTGGCTCACTGCAATCTCCGCCTCCTGGGTTCAAGCGATTCTCCTGCCTCAGCCTCCCGAG
TTGTTGGGATTCCAGGCATGCATGACCAGGCTCAGCTAATTTTTGTTTTTTTGGTAGAGACGGGGTTTCA
CCATATTGGCCAGGCTGGTCTCCAACTCCTAATCTCAGGTGATCTACCCACCTTGGCCTCCCAAATTGCT
GGGATTACAGGCGTGAACCACTGCTCCCTTCCCTGTCCTTCTGATTTTAAAATAACTATACCAGCAGGAG
GACGTCCAGACACAGCATAGGCTACCTGGCCATGCCCAACCGGTGGGACATTTGAGTTGCTTGCTTGGCA
CTGTCCTCTCATGCGTTGGGTCCACTCAGTAGATGCCTGTTGAATTGGGTACGCGGCCAGCTTGGCTGTG
GAATGTGTGTCAGTTAGGGTGTGGAAAGTCCCCAGGCTCCCCAGCAGGCAGAAGTATGCAAAGCATGCAT
CTCAATTAGTCAGCAACCAGGTGTGGAAAGTCCCCAGGCTCCCCAGCAGGCAGAAGTATGCAAAGCATGC
ATCTCAATTAGTCAGCAACCATAGTCCCGCCCCTAACTCCGCCCATCCCGCCCCTAACTCCGCCCAGTTC
CGCCCATTCTCCGCCCCATGGCTGACTAATTTTTTTTATTTATGCAGAGGCCGAGGCCGCCTCGGCCTCT
GAGCTATTCCAGAAGTAGTGAGGAGGCTTTTTTGGAGGCCTAGGCTTTTGCAAAAAGCTCCTCGAGGAAC
TGAAAAACCAGAAAGTTAATTCCCTATAGTGAGTCGTATTAAATTCGTAATCATGTCATAGCTGTTTCCT
GTGTGAAATTGTTATCCGCTCACAATTCCACACAACATACGAGCCGGAAGCATAAAGTGTAAAGCCTGGG
GTGCCTAATGAGTGAGCTAACTCACATTAATTGCGTTGCGCTCACTGCCCGCTTTCCAGTCGGGAAACCT
GTCGTGCCAGCTGCATTAATGAATCGGCCAACGCGCGGGGAGAGGCGGTTTGCGTATTGGGCGCTCTTCC
GCTTCCTCGCTCACTGACTCGCTGCGCTCGGTCGTTCGGCTGCGGCGAGCGGTATCAGCTCACTCAAAGG
CGGTAATACGGTTATCCACAGAATCAGGGGATAACGCAGGAAAGAACATGTGAGCAAAAGGCCAGCAAAA
GGCCAGGAACCGTAAAAAGGCCGCGTTGCTGGCGTTTTTCCATAGGCTCCGCCCCCCTGACGAGCATCAC
AAAAATCGACGCTCAAGTCAGAGGTGGCGAAACCCGACAGGACTATAAAGATACCAGGCGTTTCCCCCTG
GAAGCTCCCTCGTGCGCTCTCCTGTTCCGACCCTGCCGCTTACCGGATACCTGTCCGCCTTTCTCCCTTC
GGGAAGCGTGGCGCTTTCTCATAGCTCACGCTGTAGGTATCTCAGTTCGGTGTAGGTCGTTCGCTCCAAG
CTGGGCTGTGTGCACGAACCCCCCGTTCAGCCCGACCGCTGCGCCTTATCCGGTAACTATCGTCTTGAGT
CCAACCCGGTAAGACACGACTTATCGCCACTGGCAGCAGCCACTGGTAACAGGATTAGCAGAGCGAGGTA
TGTAGGCGGTGCTACAGAGTTCTTGAAGTGGTGGCCTAACTACGGCTACACTAGAAGAACAGTATTTGGT
ATCTGCGCTCTGCTGAAGCCAGTTACCTTCGGAAAAAGAGTTGGTAGCTCTTGATCCGGCAAACAAACCA
CCGCTGGTAGCGGTGGTTTTTTTGTTTGCAAGCAGCAGATTACGCGCAGAAAAAAAGGATCTCAAGAAGA
TCCTTTGATCTTTTCTACGGGGTCTGACGCTCAGTGGAACGAAAACTCACGTTAAGGGATTTTGGTCATG
AGATTATCAAAAAGGATCTTCACCTAGATCCTTTTAAATTAAAAATGAAGTTTTAAATCAATCTAAAGTA
TATATGAGTAAACTTGGTCTGACAGTTACCAATGCTTAATCAGTGAGGCACCTATCTCAGCGATCTGTCT
ATTTCGTTCATCCATAGTTGCCTGACTCCCCGTCGTGTAGATAACTACGATACGGGAGGGCTTACCATCT
GGCCCCAGTGCTGCAATGATACCGCGAGACCCACGCTCACCGGCTCCAGATTTATCAGCAATAAACCAGC
CAGCCGGAAGGGCCGAGCGCAGAAGTGGTCCTGCAACTTTATCCGCCTCCATCCAGTCTATTAATTGTTG
CCGGGAAGCTAGAGTAAGTAGTTCGCCAGTTAATAGTTTGCGCAACGTTGTTGCCATTGCTACAGGCATC
GTGGTGTCACGCTCGTCGTTTGGTATGGCTTCATTCAGCTCCGGTTCCCAACGATCAAGGCGAGTTACAT
GATCCCCCATGTTGTGCAAAAAAGCGGTTAGCTCCTTCGGTCCTCCGATCGTTGTCAGAAGTAAGTTGGC
CGCAGTGTTATCACTCATGGTTATGGCAGCACTGCATAATTCTCTTACTGTCATGCCATCCGTAAGATGC
TTTTCTGTGACTGGTGAGTACTCAACCAAGTCATTCTGAGAATAGTGTATGCGGCGACCGAGTTGCTCTT
GCCCGGCGTCAATACGGGATAATACCGCGCCACATAGCAGAACTTTAAAAGTGCTCATCATTGGAAAACG
TTCTTCGGGGCGAAAACTCTCAAGGATCTTACCGCTGTTGAGATCCAGTTCGATGTAACCCACTCGTGCA
CCCAACTGATCTTCAGCATCTTTTACTTTCACCAGCGTTTCTGGGTGAGCAAAAACAGGAAGGCAAAATG
CCGCAAAAAAGGGAATAAGGGCGACACGGAAATGTTGAATACTCATACTCTTCCTTTTTCAATATTATTG
AAGCATTTATCAGGGTTATTGTCTCATGAGCGGATACATATTTGAATGTATTTAGAAAAATAAACAAATA
GGGGTTCCGCGCACATTTCCCCGAAAAGTGCCACCTG
[124 nt withheld, positions 4862-4985]
C
[91 nt withheld, positions 4987-5077]
A
[49 nt withheld, positions 5079-5127]
CCTTTGACGTTGGAGTCCACGTTCTTT
[37 nt withheld, positions 5155-5191]
ACCCTATCTCGGTCTATTCTTTTGATTTATAAGGGATTTTGCCGATTTCGGCCTATTGGTTAAAAAATGA
GCTGATTTAACAAAAATTTAACGCGAATTTTAACAAAATATTAACGCTTACAATTT
Features (pLannotate 1.2.2; 17 found; start..end, strand, type, name):
      4..158     -  CDS            lacZα (fragment): LacZα fragment of β-galactosidase; lacZ fragment
    318..697     +  enhancer       CMV enhancer: human cytomegalovirus immediate early enhancer
    699..898     +  promoter       CMV promoter: human cytomegalovirus (CMV) immediate early promoter
    934..954     +  CDS            3xFLAG (fragment): three tandem FLAG® epitope tags
   1001..1018    -  misc_feature   MCS (fragment): pUC18/19 multiple cloning site
   1022..1636    +  CDS            HSPB1 (sequence partly withheld): HSPB1_HUMAN - Also known as HSP27, HSP28. Experimental evidence at protein level: Swiss-Prot protein existence level 1. Small heat shock protein which functions as a molecular chaperone probably maintaining denatured proteins in a folding- competent state (PubMed:10383393, PubMed:20178975). Plays a role in stress resistance and actin organization (PubMed:19166925). Through its molecular chaperone activity may regulate numerous biological processes including the phosphorylation and the axonal transport of neurofilament proteins (PubMed:23728742). From Homo sapiens (Human).
   1658..2280    +  polyA_signal   hGH poly(A) signal: human growth hormone polyadenylation signal
   2309..2638    +  promoter       SV40 promoter: SV40 enhancer and early promoter
   2677..2695    -  promoter       T7 promoter: promoter for bacteriophage T7 RNA polymerase
   2733..2749    -  protein_bind   lac operator: The lac repressor binds to the lac operator to inhibit transcription in E. coli. This inhibition can be relieved by adding lactose or isopropyl-β-D-thiogalactopyranoside (IPTG). lac repressor encoded by lacI
   2757..2787    -  promoter       lac promoter: promoter for the E. coli lac operon
   2802..2823    -  protein_bind   CAP binding site: CAP binding activates transcription in the presence of cAMP. E. coli catabolite activator protein
   2836..2928    -  CDS            lacI (fragment): lac repressor; lacI; The lac repressor binds to the lac operator to inhibit transcription in E. coli. This inhibition can be relieved by adding lactose or isopropyl-β-D-thiogalactopyranoside (IPTG).
   3111..3699    -  rep_origin     ori: high-copy-number ColE1/pMB1/pBR322/pUC origin of replication
   3870..4730    -  CDS            AmpR: β-lactamase; bla; confers resistance to ampicillin, carbenicillin, and related antibiotics
   4731..4835    -  promoter       AmpR promoter: bla
   4862..5290    +  rep_origin     f1 ori (sequence partly withheld): f1 bacteriophage origin of replication; arrow indicates direction of (+) strand synthesis
