[The description below was written by a language model from this plasmid's Addgene catalogue record and pLannotate feature annotations shown in this document.]
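Description:
pFLAG-CMV2-Hsp27-S15A/S82A is a mammalian expression plasmid of about 5.3 kb, built on the pFLAG-CMV-2 backbone, that encodes a mutant form of human Hsp27 (HSPB1). It is propagated in E. coli as a high-copy plasmid through a ColE1/pUC-type origin and selected with ampicillin via the β-lactamase gene. An f1 origin is also present, which in principle allows production of single-stranded DNA. The table shows no mammalian drug-resistance gene, so the vector appears suited to transient expression. An SV40 enhancer/early promoter region lies downstream of the expression cassette. The remaining annotations (fragments of lacZα and lacI, the lac promoter/operator, a CAP site and a T7 promoter) are backbone remnants rather than functional parts of the payload.

The expression cassette consists of the human cytomegalovirus immediate-early enhancer and promoter, a short FLAG epitope coding segment supplied by the backbone (annotated as a fragment of 3xFLAG, consistent with a single FLAG tag), a remnant of the multiple cloning site, the HSPB1 open reading frame and the human growth hormone polyadenylation signal. The product is therefore N-terminally FLAG-tagged Hsp27, which can be detected or immunoprecipitated with anti-FLAG antibodies. Serines 15 and 82 are replaced by alanine, removing two known phosphorylation sites of this small heat shock chaperone, which functions in stress resistance and actin organization. The stated purpose is simply Hsp27 expression, but such a mutant is typically compared with the wild-type protein to test the role of phosphorylation at these residues. The parental wild-type plasmid was obtained from another laboratory, and the cloning method is not recorded.
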