Addgene plasmid #84995: pFLAG-CMV2-Hsp27-S15A/S82A
Purpose: Hsp27 expression plasmid
Depositing lab: Ugo Moens. Depositing organization: University of Tromso.
Backbone
  Vector backbone: pFLAG-CMVTM-2
  Vector type: Mammalian Expression
Growth in bacteria
  Bacterial resistance: Ampicillin, 100 μg/mL
  Growth temperature: 37°C
  Growth strain: DH5alpha
  Copy number: High Copy
Gene/Insert
  Gene/Insert name: Hsp27
  Species: H. sapiens (human)
  Mutation: Serine 15 and 82 mutated to Alanine
  Entrez Gene: HSPB1 (a.k.a. CMT2F, HEL-S-102, HMN2B, HMND3, HS.76067, HSP27, HSP28, Hsp25, SRP27)
  Promoter: CMV
  Tag / fusion protein: Flag (N terminal on backbone)
  Cloning method: Unknown
  Sequencing primers: 5′ CMV-F; 3′ hGH-pA-R
Terms and licenses: Academic/Nonprofit Terms; Industry Terms: Not Available to Industry
Depositor comments: The pFLAG-CMV2-Hsp27 wild-type plasmid was obtained from Dr. Park and is described by Park KJ, Gaynor RB, Kwak YT. J Biol Chem 2003; 278:35272-35278. PMID:12829720
How to cite: pFLAG-CMV2-Hsp27-S15A/S82A was a gift from Ugo Moens (Addgene plasmid # 84995 ; http://n2t.net/addgene:84995 ; RRID:Addgene_84995)
