>Addgene plasmid #84995 | pFLAG-CMV2-Hsp27-S15A/S82A | addgene partial sequence | sequence record 167716 | CMV-F 5'-CGCAAATGGGCGGTAGGCGTG-3'
AGCAGAGCTCGTTTAGTGAACCGTCAGAATTGATCTACCATGGACTACAAAGACGATGACGACAAGCTTG
CGGCCGCGAATTCATCGATAGATCTGATATCGGTACCAGTCGACTCTAGAGGATCCAGCATGACCGAGCG
CCGCGTCCCCTTCTCGCTCCTGCGGGGCCCCGCTTGGGACCCCTTCCGCGACTGGTACCCGCATAGCCGC
CTCTTCGACCAGGCCTTCGGGCTGCCCCGGCTGCCGGAGGAGTGGTCGCAGTGGTTAGGCGGCAGCAGCT
GGCCAGGCTACGTGCGCCCCCTGCCCCCCGCCGCCATCGAGAGCCCCGCAGTGGCCGCGCCCGCCTACAG
CCGCGCGCTCAGCCGGCAACTCGCCAGC
[264 nt withheld, positions 379-642]
CTAGCCACGCAGTCCAACGAGATCACCATCCCAGTCACCTTCGAGTCGCGGGCCCAGCTTGGGGGCCCAG
AAGCTGCAAAATCCGATGAGACTGCCGCCAAGTAAAGCCTTAGCCCGGATCCCGGGTGGCATCCCTGTGA
CCCCTCCCCAGTGCCTCTCCTGGCCCTGGAAGTTGCCACTCCAGTGCCCACCAGCCTTGTCCTAATAAAA
TTAAGTTGCATCATTTTGTCTGACTAGGTGTCCTTCTATAATATTATGGGGTGGAGGGGGGTGGTATGGA
GCAAGGGGCAAGTTGGGAAGACAACCTGTAGGGCCTGCGGGGTCTATTGGGAACCAAGCTGGAGTGCAGT
GGCACAATCTTGGCTCACTGCAATCTCGG
