>Addgene plasmid #84995 | pFLAG-CMV2-Hsp27-S15A/S82A | addgene partial sequence | sequence record 167717 | hGH-PA-R 5'-CCAGCTTGGTTCCCAATAGA-3'
GTCTTCCCAACTTGCCCCTTGCTCCATACCACCCCCCTCCACCCCATAATATTATAGAAGGACACCTAGT
CAGACAAAATGATGCAACTTAATTTTATTAGGACAAGGCTGGTGGGCACTGGAGTGGCAACTTCCAGGGC
CAGGAGAGGCACTGGGGAGGGGTCACAGGGATGCCACCCGGGATCCGGGCTAAGGCTTTACTTGGCGGCA
GTCTCATCGGATTTTGCAGCTTCTGGGCCCCCAAGCTGGGCCCGCGACTCGAAGGTGACTGGGATGGTGA
TCTCGTTGGACTGCGTGGCTAG
[264 nt withheld, positions 303-566]
GCTGGCGAGTTGCCGGCTGAGCGCGCGGCTGTAGGCGGGCGCGGCCACTGCGGGGCTCTCGATGGCGGCG
GGGGGCAGGGGGCGCACGTAGCCTGGCCAGCTGCTGCCGCCTAACCACTGCGACCACTCCTCCGGCAGCC
GGGGCAGCCCGAAGGCCTGGTCGAAGAGGCGGCTATGCGGGTACCAGTCGCGGAAGGGGTCCCAAGCGGG
GCCCCGCAGGAGCGAGAAGGGGACGCGGCGCTCGGTCATGCTGGATCCTCTAGAGTCGACTGGTACCGAT
ATCAGATCTATCGATGAATTCGCGGCCGCAAGCTTGTCGTCATCGTCTTTGTAGTCCATGGTAGATCAAT
TCTGACGGTTCACTAAACGAGCTCTGCTTATATAGACCTCCCACCGTACACGCCTACCGCCCATTTGCGT
CAACGGGGCGGGGTTATTAC
